>Addgene plasmid #70790 | pFOSGE_COF1C03 | depositor partial sequence | sequence record 126732 | insert
ATGACTAGCTTTCGGGAAATGCGTTTCGATGATTTGTTCAAAATTAATTCACTAGTTTTCGATGCTCTCA
CCGAGGTTTATAGCCTGACCTTTTTTGTAAAGCATTTTTTGGAGTTTCCAGGACTCTCACAGATTGCCAT
AGCTCCAGGTCCTGATGGCAGACCCATGGGATATATATTCGGGCAGTATCAGGTCAAGCGCAACCAGGAT
CCCTATGGTCATGTGGCAGCATTGACTGTATCTCCGGAGTACCGACGCCTTGGACTGGCCACTGCTCTAA
TGGATTTTTTCTTTATGGTCTCAGACCTTAAAGGAGCTTCCTATGTTAACCTCTTTATGCGAATCAGTAA
TCGGGCTGCCTATCAATTGTACACTTCTTTGGGTTATGCTCATCGCCAAACATTCCTGGACTACTATCCG
GATGAACCGAAGCCAGAAAGTGCCTACGAATTGAGAAAGTACGTTCCCCGCCCCATGGAGGTTCAA
