>Addgene plasmid #70790 | pFOSGE_COF1C03 | addgene partial sequence | sequence record 130748 | M13-F20 5'-TGTAAAACGACGGCCAGT-3'
GATTTATTTTGACTGATAGTGACCTGTTCGTTGCAACAAATTGATGAGCAATGCTTTTTTATAATGCCAA
CTTTGTACAAAAAAGCAGGCTTCATGACTAGCTTTCGGGAAATGCGTTTCGATGATTTGTTCAAAATTAA
TTCACTAGTTTTCGATGCTCTCACCGAGGTTTATAGCCTGACCTTTTTTGTAAAGCATTTTTTGGAGTTT
CCAGGACTCTCACAGATTGCCATAGCTCCAGGTCCTGATGGCAGACCCATGGGATATATATTCGGGCAGT
ATCAGGTCAAGCGCAACCAGGATCCCTATGGTCATGTGGCAGCATTGACTGTATCTCCGGAGTACCGACG
CCTTGGACTGGCCACTGCTCTAATGGATTTTTTCTTTATGGTCTCAGACCTTAAAGGAGCTTCCTATGTT
AACCTCTTTATGCGAATCAGTAATCGGGCTGCCTATCAATTGTACACTTCTTTGGGTTATGCTCATCGCC
AAACATTCCTGGACTACTATCCGGATGAACCGAAGCCAGAAAGTGCCTACGAATTGAGAAAGTACGTTCC
CCGCCCCATGGAGGTTCAAGACCCAGCTTTCTTGTACAAAGTTGGCATTATAAGAAAGCATTGCTTATCA
ATTTGTTGCAACGAACAGGTCACTATCAGTCAAAATAAAATCATTATTTGCCATCCAGCTGATATCCCCT
ATAGTGAGTCGTATTACATGGTCATAGCTGTTTCCTGGCAGCTCTGGCCCGTGTCTCAAAATCTCTGATG
TTACATTGCACAAGATAAAAATATATCATCATGAACAATAAAACTGTCTGCTTACATAAACAGTAATACA
AGGGGTGTTATGAGCCATATTCAACGGGAAACGTCGAGGCCGCGATTAAATTCCAACATGGATGCTGATT
TATATGGGTATAAATGGGCTCGCGATAATGTCGGGCAATCAGGTGCGACAATCTATCGCTTGTATGGGAA
GCCCGATGCGCCAGAGTTGTTT
