>Addgene plasmid #70790 | pFOSGE_COF1C03 | addgene partial sequence | sequence record 131966 | M13-Rev 5'-CAGGAAACAGCTATGACC-3'
ATAATGATTTTATTTTGACTGATAGTGACCTGTTCGTTGCAACAAATTGATAAGCAATGCTTTCTTATAA
TGCCAACTTTGTACAAGAAAGCTGGGTCTTGAACCTCCATGGGGCGGGGAACGTACTTTCTCAATTCGTA
GGCACTTTCTGGCTTCGGTTCATCCGGATAGTAGTCCAGGAATGTTTGGCGATGAGCATAACCCAAAGAA
GTGTACAATTGATAGGCAGCCCGATTACTGATTCGCATAAAGAGGTTAACATAGGAAGCTCCTTTAAGGT
CTGAGACCATAAAGAAAAAATCCATTAGAGCAGTGGCCAGTCCAAGGCGTCGGTACTCCGGAGATACAGT
CAATGCTGCCACATGACCATAGGGATCCTGGTTGCGCTTGACCTGATACTGCCCGAATATATATCCCATG
GGTCTGCCATCAGGACCTGGAGCTATGGCAATCTGTGAGAGTCCTGGAAACTCCAAAAAATGCTTTACAA
AAAAGGTCAGGCTATAAACCTCGGTGAGAGCATCGAAAACTAGTGAATTAATTTTGAACAAATCATCGAA
ACGCATTTCCCGAAAGCTAGTCATGAAGCCTGCTTTTTTGTACAAAGTTGGCATTATAAAAAAGCATTGC
TCATCAATTTGTTGCAACGAACAGGTCACTATCAGTCAAAATAAAATCATT
