[The description below was written by a language model from this plasmid's Addgene catalogue record.]
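Description:
pFOSGE_COF1C03 is a Gateway entry clone built on the pDONR221 donor backbone and carrying the Drosophila melanogaster gene CG31730 (FlyBase gene FBgn0051730, transcript FBtr0080480) as a 486 bp insert. It is a high-copy bacterial plasmid maintained in E. coli under kanamycin selection. The insert was introduced by Gateway cloning. In the standard pDONR221 workflow, an attB-flanked PCR product recombines with the donor vector's attP sites, displacing the counter-selectable cassette and leaving the insert flanked by attL sites. The recorded backbone size of 4762 bp refers to the unrecombined donor vector, so the finished clone is expected to be smaller than the sum of the backbone and insert figures. M13 forward and reverse primer sites flank the cloning region and are used to verify the insert by sequencing.

As an entry clone, the plasmid has no promoter or other expression elements intended to drive CG31730. No such elements, tags or reporters are recorded, and no feature table was supplied to confirm details such as whether a stop codon is present. Its role is to act as a shuttle, since an LR recombination reaction can move the insert into any compatible destination vector, which then supplies the promoter, fusion partners and host-specific elements. The associated publication concerns the context-dependent regulatory functions of transcriptional regulators in Drosophila. This suggests the clone belongs to a collection of factor open reading frames prepared for transfer into assay vectors, although the record gives its purpose only as a Gateway entry clone.
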