Addgene plasmid #70790: pFOSGE_COF1C03
Purpose: Gateway entry clone
Depositing lab: Alexander Stark. Depositing organization: Research Institute of Molecular Pathology (IMP). Publication: Transcriptional regulators form diverse groups with context-dependent regulatory functions. Stampfel G, Kazmar T, Frank O, Wienerroither S, Reiter F, Stark A. Nature. 2015 Nov 9. doi: 10.1038/nature15545. PubMed 26550828.
Backbone
  Vector backbone: pDONR221
  Backbone manufacturer: Invitrogen
  Backbone size w/o insert (bp): 4762
  Vector type: Gateway entry vector
Growth in bacteria
  Bacterial resistance: Kanamycin, 50 μg/mL
  Growth temperature: 37°C
  Growth strain: DH5alpha
  Copy number: High Copy
Gene/Insert
  Gene/Insert name: CG31730 (alt names: FBgn0051730; CG31730, FBtr0080480)
  Species: D. melanogaster (fly)
  Insert size (bp): 486
  Entrez Gene: CG31730 (a.k.a. Dmel_CG31730, Dmel\CG31730)
  Cloning method: Gateway Cloning
  Sequencing primers: 5′ M13-F20; 3′ M13R
Terms and licenses: Academic/Nonprofit Terms; Industry Terms: Not Available to Industry
How to cite: pFOSGE_COF1C03 was a gift from Alexander Stark (Addgene plasmid # 70790 ; http://n2t.net/addgene:70790 ; RRID:Addgene_70790)
